LOCUS       Exported 6148 bp ds-DNA circular SYN 13-MAY-2021
DEFINITION  Bacterial expression for structure determination; may not be full
            ORF.
ACCESSION   .
VERSION     .
KEYWORDS    5E16 (PfPKG, PF14_0346)
SOURCE      synthetic DNA construct
  ORGANISM  synthetic DNA construct
REFERENCE   1 (bases 1 to 6148)
  TITLE     SGC Toronto Q3 Q4 2015, Q1 2016
REFERENCE   2 (bases 1 to 6148)
  AUTHORS   .
  TITLE     Direct Submission
  JOURNAL   Exported May 13, 2021 from SnapGene Server 1.1.58
            http://www.snapgene.com
FEATURES             Location/Qualifiers
     source          1..6148
                     /organism="synthetic DNA construct"
                     /mol_type="other DNA"
     primer_bind     complement(18..36)
                     /label=pBRforEco
                     /note="pBR322 vectors, upsteam of EcoRI site, forward
                     primer"
     promoter        104..208
                     /gene="bla"
                     /label=AmpR promoter
     CDS             209..1069
                     /codon_start=1
                     /gene="bla"
                     /product="beta-lactamase"
                     /label=AmpR
                     /note="confers resistance to ampicillin, carbenicillin, and
                     related antibiotics"
                     /translation="MSIQHFRVALIPFFAAFCLPVFAHPETLVKVKDAEDQLGARVGYI
                     ELDLNSGKILESFRPEERFPMMSTFKVLLCGAVLSRVDAGQEQLGRRIHYSQNDLVEYS
                     PVTEKHLTDGMTVRELCSAAITMSDNTAANLLLTTIGGPKELTAFLHNMGDHVTRLDRW
                     EPELNEAIPNDERDTTMPAAMATTLRKLLTGELLTLASRQQLIDWMEADKVAGPLLRSA
                     LPAGWFIADKSGAGERGSRGIIAALGPDGKPSRIVVIYTTGSQATMDERNRQIAEIGAS
                     LIKHW"
     primer_bind     complement(427..446)
                     /label=Amp-R
                     /note="Ampicillin resistance gene, reverse primer"
     rep_origin      1240..1828
                     /direction=RIGHT
                     /label=ori
                     /note="high-copy-number ColE1/pMB1/pBR322/pUC origin of
                     replication"
     primer_bind     1729..1748
                     /label=pBR322ori-F
                     /note="pBR322 origin, forward primer"
     primer_bind     1982..1999
                     /label=L4440
                     /note="L4440 vector, forward primer"
     misc_feature    2014..2156
                     /label=bom
                     /note="basis of mobility region from pBR322"
     primer_bind     complement(2082..2101)
                     /label=pRS-marker
                     /note="pRS vectors, use to sequence yeast selectable
                     marker"
     primer_bind     2242..2264
                     /label=pGEX 3'
                     /note="pGEX vectors, reverse primer"
     CDS             complement(2258..2449)
                     /codon_start=1
                     /gene="rop"
                     /product="Rop protein, which maintains plasmids at low copy
                     number"
                     /label=rop
                     /translation="MTKQEKTALNMARFIRSQTLTLLEKLNELDADEQADICESLHDHA
                     DELYRSCLARFGDDGENL"
     CDS             complement(3761..4843)
                     /codon_start=1
                     /gene="lacI"
                     /product="lac repressor"
                     /label=lacI
                     /note="The lac repressor binds to the lac operator to
                     inhibit transcription in E. coli. This inhibition can be
                     relieved by adding lactose or
                     isopropyl-beta-D-thiogalactopyranoside (IPTG)."
                     /translation="MKPVTLYDVAEYAGVSYQTVSRVVNQASHVSAKTREKVEAAMAEL
                     NYIPNRVAQQLAGKQSLLIGVATSSLALHAPSQIVAAIKSRADQLGASVVVSMVERSGV
                     EACKAAVHNLLAQRVSGLIINYPLDDQDAIAVEAACTNVPALFLDVSDQTPINSIIFSH
                     EDGTRLGVEHLVALGHQQIALLAGPLSSVSARLRLAGWHKYLTRNQIQPIAEREGDWSA
                     MSGFQQTMQMLNEGIVPTAMLVANDQMALGAMRAITESGLRVGADISVVGYDDTEDSSC
                     YIPPLTTIKQDFRLLGQTSVDRLLQLSQGQAVKGNQLLPVSLVKRKTTLAPNTQTASPR
                     ALADSLMQLARQVSRLESGQ"
     primer_bind     4805..4824
                     /label=LacI-R
                     /note="LacI, reverse primer"
     promoter        complement(4844..4921)
                     /gene="lacI"
                     /label=lacI promoter
     primer_bind     5127..5146
                     /label=pBRrevBam
                     /note="pBR322 vectors, tet region, downstream of BamHI,
                     reverse primer"
     primer_bind     5230..5249
                     /label=T7
                     /note="T7 promoter, forward primer"
     promoter        5230..5248
                     /label=T7 promoter
                     /note="promoter for bacteriophage T7 RNA polymerase"
     protein_bind    5249..5273
                     /label=lac operator
                     /bound_moiety="lac repressor encoded by lacI"
                     /note="The lac repressor binds to the lac operator to
                     inhibit transcription in E. coli. This inhibition can be
                     relieved by adding lactose or
                     isopropyl-beta-D-thiogalactopyranoside (IPTG)."
     RBS             5288..5310
                     /note="efficient ribosome binding site from bacteriophage
                     T7 gene 10 (Olins and Rangwala, 1989)"
     CDS             5320..5337
                     /codon_start=1
                     /product="6xHis affinity tag"
                     /label=6xHis
                     /translation="HHHHHH"
     CDS             5350..5370
                     /codon_start=1
                     /product="tobacco etch virus (TEV) protease recognition and
                     cleavage site"
                     /label=TEV site
                     /translation="ENLYFQG"
     primer_bind     complement(5875..5893)
                     /label=T7 Term
                     /note="T7 terminator, reverse primer"
     terminator      5889..5936
                     /label=T7 terminator
                     /note="transcription terminator for bacteriophage T7 RNA
                     polymerase"
     promoter        complement(6111..6139)
                     /label=tet promoter
                     /note="E. coli promoter for tetracycline efflux protein
                     gene"
ORIGIN
        1 ttcttgaaga cgaaagggcc tcgtgatacg cctattttta taggttaatg tcatgataat
       61 aatggtttct tagacgtcag gtggcacttt tcggggaaat gtgcgcggaa cccctatttg
      121 tttatttttc taaatacatt caaatatgta tccgctcatg agacaataac cctgataaat
      181 gcttcaataa tattgaaaaa ggaagagtat gagtattcaa catttccgtg tcgcccttat
      241 tccctttttt gcggcatttt gccttcctgt ttttgctcac ccagaaacgc tggtgaaagt
      301 aaaagatgct gaagatcagt tgggtgcacg agtgggttac atcgaactgg atctcaacag
      361 cggtaagatc cttgagagtt ttcgccccga agaacgtttt ccaatgatga gcacttttaa
      421 agttctgcta tgtggcgcgg tattatcccg tgttgacgcc gggcaagagc aactcggtcg
      481 ccgcatacac tattctcaga atgacttggt tgagtactca ccagtcacag aaaagcatct
      541 tacggatggc atgacagtaa gagaattatg cagtgctgcc ataaccatga gtgataacac
      601 tgcggccaac ttacttctga caacgatcgg aggaccgaag gagctaaccg cttttttgca
      661 caacatgggg gatcatgtaa ctcgccttga tcgttgggaa ccggagctga atgaagccat
      721 accaaacgac gagcgtgaca ccacgatgcc tgcagcaatg gcaacaacgt tgcgcaaact
      781 attaactggc gaactactta ctctagcttc ccggcaacaa ttaatagact ggatggaggc
      841 ggataaagtt gcaggaccac ttctgcgctc ggcccttccg gctggctggt ttattgctga
      901 taaatctgga gccggtgagc gtgggtctcg cggtatcatt gcagcactgg ggccagatgg
      961 taagccctcc cgtatcgtag ttatctacac gacggggagt caggcaacta tggatgaacg
     1021 aaatagacag atcgctgaga taggtgcctc actgattaag cattggtaac tgtcagacca
     1081 agtttactca tatatacttt agattgattt aaaacttcat ttttaattta aaaggatcta
     1141 ggtgaagatc ctttttgata atctcatgac caaaatccct taacgtgagt tttcgttcca
     1201 ctgagcgtca gaccccgtag aaaagatcaa aggatcttct tgagatcctt tttttctgcg
     1261 cgtaatctgc tgcttgcaaa caaaaaaacc accgctacca gcggtggttt gtttgccgga
     1321 tcaagagcta ccaactcttt ttccgaaggt aactggcttc agcagagcgc agataccaaa
     1381 tactgtcctt ctagtgtagc cgtagttagg ccaccacttc aagaactctg tagcaccgcc
     1441 tacatacctc gctctgctaa tcctgttacc agtggctgct gccagtggcg ataagtcgtg
     1501 tcttaccggg ttggactcaa gacgatagtt accggataag gcgcagcggt cgggctgaac
     1561 ggggggttcg tgcacacagc ccagcttgga gcgaacgacc tacaccgaac tgagatacct
     1621 acagcgtgag ctatgagaaa gcgccacgct tcccgaaggg agaaaggcgg acaggtatcc
     1681 ggtaagcggc agggtcggaa caggagagcg cacgagggag cttccagggg gaaacgcctg
     1741 gtatctttat agtcctgtcg ggtttcgcca cctctgactt gagcgtcgat ttttgtgatg
     1801 ctcgtcaggg gggcggagcc tatggaaaaa cgccagcaac gcggcctttt tacggttcct
     1861 ggccttttgc tggccttttg ctcacatgtt ctttcctgcg ttatcccctg attctgtgga
     1921 taaccgtatt accgcctttg agtgagctga taccgctcgc cgcagccgaa cgaccgagcg
     1981 cagcgagtca gtgagcgagg aagcggaaga gcgcctgatg cggtattttc tccttacgca
     2041 tctgtgcggt atttcacacc gcatatatgg tgcactctca gtacaatctg ctctgatgcc
     2101 gcatagttaa gccagtatac actccgctat cgctacgtga ctgggtcatg gctgcgcccc
     2161 gacacccgcc aacacccgct gacgcgccct gacgggcttg tctgctcccg gcatccgctt
     2221 acagacaagc tgtgaccgtc tccgggagct gcatgtgtca gaggttttca ccgtcatcac
     2281 cgaaacgcgc gaggcagctg cggtaaagct catcagcgtg gtcgtgaagc gattcacaga
     2341 tgtctgcctg ttcatccgcg tccagctcgt tgagtttctc cagaagcgtt aatgtctggc
     2401 ttctgataaa gcgggccatg ttaagggcgg ttttttcctg tttggtcact gatgcctccg
     2461 tgtaaggggg atttctgttc atgggggtaa tgataccgat gaaacgagag aggatgctca
     2521 cgatacgggt tactgatgat gaacatgccc ggttactgga acgttgtgag ggtaaacaac
     2581 tggcggtatg gatgcggcgg gaccagagaa aaatcactca gggtcaatgc cagcgcttcg
     2641 ttaatacaga tgtaggtgtt ccacagggta gccagcagca tcctgcgatg cagatccgga
     2701 acataatggt gcagggcgct gacttccgcg tttccagact ttacgaaaca cggaaaccga
     2761 agaccattca tgttgttgct caggtcgcag acgttttgca gcagcagtcg cttcacgttc
     2821 gctcgcgtat cggtgattca ttctgctaac cagtaaggca accccgccag cctagccggg
     2881 tcctcaacga caggagcacg atcatgcgca cccgtggcca ggacccaacg ctgcccgaga
     2941 tgcgccgcgt gcggctgctg gagatggcgg acgcgatgga tatgttctgc caagggttgg
     3001 tttgcgcatt cacagttctc cgcaagaatt gattggctcc aattcttgga gtggtgaatc
     3061 cgttagcgag gtgccgccgg cttccattca ggtcgaggtg gcccggctcc atgcaccgcg
     3121 acgcaacgcg gggaggcaga caaggtatag ggcggcgcct acaatccatg ccaacccgtt
     3181 ccatgtgctc gccgaggcgg cataaatcgc cgtgacgatc agcggtccag tgatcgaagt
     3241 taggctggta agagccgcga gcgatccttg aagctgtccc tgatggtcgt catctacctg
     3301 cctggacagc atggcctgca acgcgggcat cccgatgccg ccggaagcga gaagaatcat
     3361 aatggggaag gccatccagc ctcgcgtcgc gaacgccagc aagacgtagc ccagcgcgtc
     3421 ggccgccatg ccggcgataa tggcctgctt ctcgccgaaa cgtttggtgg cgggaccagt
     3481 gacgaaggct tgagcgaggg cgtgcaagat tccgaatacc gcaagcgaca ggccgatcat
     3541 cgtcgcgctc cagcgaaagc ggtcctcgcc gaaaatgacc cagagcgctg ccggcacctg
     3601 tcctacgagt tgcatgataa agaagacagt cataagtgcg gcgacgatag tcatgccccg
     3661 cgcccaccgg aaggagctga ctgggttgaa ggctctcaag ggcatcggtc gagatcccgg
     3721 tgcctaatga gtgagctaac ttacattaat tgcgttgcgc tcactgcccg ctttccagtc
     3781 gggaaacctg tcgtgccagc tgcattaatg aatcggccaa cgcgcgggga gaggcggttt
     3841 gcgtattggg cgccagggtg gtttttcttt tcaccagtga gacgggcaac agctgattgc
     3901 ccttcaccgc ctggccctga gagagttgca gcaagcggtc cacgctggtt tgccccagca
     3961 ggcgaaaatc ctgtttgatg gtggttaacg gcgggatata acatgagctg tcttcggtat
     4021 cgtcgtatcc cactaccgag atatccgcac caacgcgcag cccggactcg gtaatggcgc
     4081 gcattgcgcc cagcgccatc tgatcgttgg caaccagcat cgcagtggga acgatgccct
     4141 cattcagcat ttgcatggtt tgttgaaaac cggacatggc actccagtcg ccttcccgtt
     4201 ccgctatcgg ctgaatttga ttgcgagtga gatatttatg ccagccagcc agacgcagac
     4261 gcgccgagac agaacttaat gggcccgcta acagcgcgat ttgctggtga cccaatgcga
     4321 ccagatgctc cacgcccagt cgcgtaccgt cttcatggga gaaaataata ctgttgatgg
     4381 gtgtctggtc agagacatca agaaataacg ccggaacatt agtgcaggca gcttccacag
     4441 caatggcatc ctggtcatcc agcggatagt taatgatcag cccactgacg cgttgcgcga
     4501 gaagattgtg caccgccgct ttacaggctt cgacgccgct tcgttctacc atcgacacca
     4561 ccacgctggc acccagttga tcggcgcgag atttaatcgc cgcgacaatt tgcgacggcg
     4621 cgtgcagggc cagactggag gtggcaacgc caatcagcaa cgactgtttg cccgccagtt
     4681 gttgtgccac gcggttggga atgtaattca gctccgccat cgccgcttcc actttttccc
     4741 gcgttttcgc agaaacgtgg ctggcctggt tcaccacgcg ggaaacggtc tgataagaga
     4801 caccggcata ctctgcgaca tcgtataacg ttactggttt cacattcacc accctgaatt
     4861 gactctcttc cgggcgctat catgccatac cgcgaaaggt tttgcgccat tcgatggtgt
     4921 ccgggatctc gacgctctcc cttatgcgac tcctgcatta ggaagcagcc cagtagtagg
     4981 ttgaggccgt tgagcaccgc cgccgcaagg aatggtgcat gcaaggagat ggcgcccaac
     5041 agtcccccgg ccacggggcc tgccaccata cccacgccga aacaagcgct catgagcccg
     5101 aagtggcgag cccgatcttc cccatcggtg atgtcggcga tataggcgcc agcaaccgca
     5161 cctgtggcgc cggtgatgcc ggccacgatg cgtccggcgt agaggatcga gatctcgatc
     5221 ccgcgaaatt aatacgactc actatagggg aattgtgagc ggataacaat tcccctctag
     5281 aaataatttt gtttaacttt aagaaggaga tataccatgc atcatcatca tcatcacagc
     5341 agcggcagag aaaacttgta tttccagggc agcaacgatg actttacggg cgaagacagt
     5401 ctgatggaag atcatctgga actgcgtgaa aaactgtccg aagatattga catgatcaaa
     5461 accagcctga aaaacaatct ggtgtgctct accctgaatg ataacgaaat tctgacgctg
     5521 tcaaactaca tgcaattttt cgtgttcaaa tcgggcaacc tggttatcaa acagggtgaa
     5581 aaaggcagtt atttctttat catcaactcc ggtaaatttg atgtctacgt gaacgacaaa
     5641 aaagttaaaa ccatgggcaa aggtagctct ttcggcgaag cggccctgat tcacaatacc
     5701 cagcgctctg caacgattat cgctgaaacc gatggtacgc tgtggggcgt ccagcgtagc
     5761 acctttcgcg cgacgctgaa acaactgtct aaccgttgat gacgaagctt gcggccgcac
     5821 tcgaggatcc ggctgctaac aaagcccgaa aggaagctga gttggctgct gccaccgctg
     5881 agcaataact agcataaccc cttggggcct ctaaacgggt cttgaggggt tttttgctga
     5941 aaggaggaac tatatccgga tatcccgcaa gaggcccggc agtaccggca taaccaagcc
     6001 tatgcctaca gcatccaggg tgacggtgcc gaggatgacg atgagcgcat tgttagattt
     6061 catacacggt gcctgactgc gttagcaatt taactgtgat aaactaccgc attaaagctt
     6121 atcgatgata agctgtcaaa catgagaa
//
