[The description below was written by a language model from this plasmid's Addgene catalogue record and the feature table of its GenBank file.]
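Description:
5E16 (PfPKG, PF14_0346) is a bacterial expression plasmid built on the pET15-MHL backbone, a pBR322-derived T7 vector from a structural genomics programme, and was made to produce a protein fragment for structure determination. It is propagated in E. coli under ampicillin selection (bla gene with its own promoter) and replicates from a ColE1/pMB1-type origin. The feature table also annotates the bom mobility region and the rop gene. Rop normally lowers copy number, although the catalogue lists the plasmid as high copy. A lacI gene with its native promoter is carried on the plasmid to supply lac repressor.

The expression cassette consists of a T7 promoter followed directly by a lac operator, the strong phage T7 gene 10 ribosome binding site, an N-terminal 6xHis tag, a TEV protease recognition site and, downstream, the T7 terminator. Transcription therefore depends on a host that supplies T7 RNA polymerase and is held off by LacI until induction with IPTG. The His tag allows affinity purification and can then be removed with TEV protease. The insert was introduced by ligation-independent cloning and is a 426 bp segment of PF14_0346 (PfPKG). Its alternative name indicates residues S21 to R162, so it is not the full open reading frame. The same name also carries the designations E241a and R250a, which the record does not explain. The insert is not annotated in the feature table but would lie between the TEV site and the terminator.

Two inconsistencies are worth noting. The catalogue gives the species as human, whereas the gene identifier and the "Pf" prefix point to Plasmodium falciparum. The sequence record is 6148 bp, shorter than the stated 7737 bp empty backbone, which suggests that cloning replaced a sizeable stuffer, though the record does not say so.
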