Addgene plasmid #79518: 5E16 (PfPKG, PF14_0346)
Purpose: Bacterial expression for structure determination; may not be full ORF
Depositing lab: Cheryl Arrowsmith. Depositing organization: University of Toronto.
Backbone
  Vector backbone: pET15-MHL
  Backbone manufacturer: SGC (Addgene Plasmid #26092)
  Backbone size w/o insert (bp): 7737
  Vector type: Bacterial Expression
Growth in bacteria
  Bacterial resistance: Ampicillin, 100 μg/mL
  Growth temperature: 37°C
  Growth strain: DH5alpha
  Copy number: High Copy
Gene/Insert
  Gene/Insert name: PF14_0346 (alt names: PF14_0346:MAC05A-B06:C235407; PF14_0346:S21-R162_E241a_R250a)
  Species: H. sapiens (human)
  Insert size (bp): 426
  Promoter: T7-lacO
  Tag / fusion protein: 6xHis (N terminal on backbone); TEV cleavage site (N terminal on backbone)
  Cloning method: Ligation Independent Cloning
  Sequencing primers: 5′ T7; 3′ T7-term
Terms and licenses: Academic/Nonprofit Terms; Industry Terms: Not Available to Industry
Depositor comments: Please see http://www.thesgc.org/structures/5E16 for more information.
How to cite: 5E16 (PfPKG, PF14_0346) was a gift from Cheryl Arrowsmith (Addgene plasmid # 79518 ; http://n2t.net/addgene:79518 ; RRID:Addgene_79518)
