>Addgene plasmid #79518 | 5E16 (PfPKG, PF14_0346) | depositor partial sequence | sequence record 148641 | Insert sequence
AGCAACGATGACTTTACGGGCGAAGACAGTCTGATGGAAGATCATCTGGAACTGCGTGAAAAACTGTCCG
AAGATATTGACATGATCAAAACCAGCCTGAAAAACAATCTGGTGTGCTCTACCCTGAATGATAACGAAAT
TCTGACGCTGTCAAACTACATGCAATTTTTCGTGTTCAAATCGGGCAACCTGGTTATCAAACAGGGTGAA
AAAGGCAGTTATTTCTTTATCATCAACTCCGGTAAATTTGATGTCTACGTGAACGACAAAAAAGTTAAAA
CCATGGGCAAAGGTAGCTCTTTCGGCGAAGCGGCCCTGATTCACAATACCCAGCGCTCTGCAACGATTAT
CGCTGAAACCGATGGTACGCTGTGGGGCGTCCAGCGTAGCACCTTTCGCGCGACGCTGAAACAACTGTCT
AACCGT
