>Addgene plasmid #79518 | 5E16 (PfPKG, PF14_0346) | addgene partial sequence | sequence record 150099 | T7 5'-TAATACGACTCACTATAGGG-3'
AGAAGGAGATATACCATGCATCATCATCATCATCACAGCAGCGGCAGAGAAAACTTGTATTTCCAGGGCA
GCAACGATGACTTTACGGGCGAAGACAGTCTGATGGAAGATCATCTGGAACTGCGTGAAAAACTGTCCGA
AGATATTGACATGATCAAAACCAGCCTGAAAAACAATCTGGTGTGCTCTACCCTGAATGATAACGAAATT
CTGACGCTGTCAAACTACATGCAATTTTTCGTGTTCAAATCGGGCAACCTGGTTATCAAACAGGGTGAAA
AAGGCAGTTATTTCTTTATCATCAACTCCGGTAAATTTGATGTCTACGTGAACGACAAAAAAGTTAAAAC
CATGGGCAAAGGTAGCTCTTTCGGCGAAGCGGCCCTGATTCACAATACCCAGCGCTCTGCAACGATTATC
GCTGAAACCGATGGTACGCTGTGGGGCGTCCAGCGTAGCACCTTTCGCGCGACGCTGAAACAACTGTCTA
ACCGTTGATGACGAAGCTTGCGGCCGCACTCGAGGATCCGGCTGCTAACAAAGCCCGAAAGGAAGCTGAG
TTGGCTGCTGCCACCGCTGAGCAATAACTAGCATAACCCCTTGGGGCCTCTAAACGGGTCTTGAGGGGTT
TTTTGCTGAAAGGAGGAACTATATCCGGATATCCCGCAAGAGGCCCGGCAGTACCGGCATAACCAAGCCT
ATGCCTACAGCATCCAGGGTGACGGTGCCGAGGATGACGATGAGCGCATTGTTAGATTTCATACACGGTG
CCTGACTGCGTTAGCAATTTAACTGTGATAAACTACCGCATTAAAGCTTATCGATGATAAGCTGTCAA
