>Addgene plasmid #79518 | 5E16 (PfPKG, PF14_0346) | addgene partial sequence | sequence record 150100 | T7term 5'-GCTAGTTATTGCTCAGCGG-3'
TTGTTAGCAGCCGGATCCTCGAGTGCGGCCGCAAGCTTCGTCATCAACGGTTAGACAGTTGTTTCAGCGT
CGCGCGAAAGGTGCTACGCTGGACGCCCCACAGCGTACCATCGGTTTCAGCGATAATCGTTGCAGAGCGC
TGGGTATTGTGAATCAGGGCCGCTTCGCCGAAAGAGCTACCTTTGCCCATGGTTTTAACTTTTTTGTCGT
TCACGTAGACATCAAATTTACCGGAGTTGATGATAAAGAAATAACTGCCTTTTTCACCCTGTTTGATAAC
CAGGTTGCCCGATTTGAACACGAAAAATTGCATGTAGTTTGACAGCGTCAGAATTTCGTTATCATTCAGG
GTAGAGCACACCAGATTGTTTTTCAGGCTGGTTTTGATCATGTCAATATCTTCGGACAGTTTTTCACGCA
GTTCCAGATGATCTTCCATCAGACTGTCTTCGCCCGTAAAGTCATCGTTGCTGCCCTGGAAATACAAGTT
TTCTCTGCCGCTGCTGTGATGATGATGATGATGCATGGTATATCTCCTTCTTAAAGTTAAACAAAATTAT
TTCTAGAGGGGAATTGTTATCCGCTCACAATTCCCCTATAGTGAGTCGTATTAATTTCGCGGGATCGAGA
TCTCGATCCTCTACGCCGGACGCATCGTGGCCGGCATCACCGGCGCCACAGGTGCGGTTGCTGGCGCCTA
TATCGCCGACATCACCGATGGGGAAGATCGGGCTCGCCACTTCGGGCTCATGAGCGCTTGTTTCGGCGTG
GGTATGGTGGCAGGCCCCGTGGCCGGGGGACTGTTGGGCGCCATCTCCTTGCATGCACCATTCCTTGCGG
CGGCGGTGCTCAACGGCCTCAACCTACTACTGGGCTGCTTCCTAATGCAGGAGTCGCATAAGGGA
